Addgene plasmid #178279: pLKO_NWS.Ollas.S_mCherry-NLS
Purpose: Nuclear Protein Barcode (nPC) for vector/cell tracking. Contains U6 trRNA cassette for sgRNA cloning. Enables spatial detection of CRISPR screens.
Depositing lab: Brian Brown. Depositing organization: Icahn School of Medicine at Mount Sinai. Publication: Spatial CRISPR genomics identifies regulators of the tumor microenvironment. Dhainaut M, Rose SA, Akturk G, Wroblewska A, Nielsen SR, Park ES, Buckup M, Roudko V, Pia L, Sweeney R, Le Berichel J, Wilk CM, Bektesevic A, Lee BH, Bhardwaj N, Rahman AH, Baccarini A, Gnjatic S, Pe'er D, Merad M, Brown BD. Cell. 2022 Mar 10. pii: S0092-8674(22)00195-7. doi: 10.1016/j.cell.2022.02.015. PubMed 35290801.
Backbone
  Vector backbone: pLKO
  Backbone size w/o insert (bp): 9000
  Vector type: Lentiviral
Growth in bacteria
  Bacterial resistance: Ampicillin, 100 μg/mL
  Growth temperature: 37°C
  Growth strain: NEB Stable
  Copy number: High Copy
Gene/Insert
  Gene/Insert name: nPC Tagged mCherry-NLS
  Species: H. sapiens (human)
  Insert size (bp): 1000
  Promoter: eF1a
  Tag / fusion protein: NWS.Ollas.S (N terminal on insert); Nuclear Localization Signal (C terminal on insert)
  Cloning method: Restriction Enzyme; 5′ cloning site unknown (unknown if destroyed)
  Sequencing primers: 5′ cctttttgagtttggatcttggttcat
Terms and licenses: Academic/Nonprofit Terms; Industry Terms: Not Available to Industry
Depositor comments: Please visit https://www.biorxiv.org/content/10.1101/2021.07.13.451021v1 for bioRxiv preprint.
How to cite: pLKO_NWS.Ollas.S_mCherry-NLS was a gift from Brian Brown (Addgene plasmid # 178279 ; http://n2t.net/addgene:178279 ; RRID:Addgene_178279)
