[The description below was written by a language model from this plasmid's Addgene catalogue record and pLannotate feature annotations shown in this document.]
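Description:
pLKO_NWS.Ollas.S_mCherry-NLS is a lentiviral transfer vector on the pLKO backbone that pairs a CRISPR guide RNA cassette with a nuclear protein barcode (nPC), so that transduced cells can be tracked and identified in situ. It is propagated in E. coli as a high-copy plasmid using a ColE1/pUC-type origin and ampicillin resistance (β-lactamase). An f1 origin and remnants of a lac/lacZα cloning region are also annotated in the bacterial portion. The viral portion has a third-generation layout. An RSV promoter drives a truncated HIV-1 5' LTR, followed by the Ψ packaging signal with a gag fragment, the RRE for Rev-dependent export of genomic RNA, and a cPPT/CTS. A WPRE sits downstream of the payload to enhance transcript expression. A second truncated LTR, annotated across the sequence origin, serves as the 3' LTR and is followed by an SV40 polyadenylation signal and SV40 origin.

Two expression units lie between the LTRs. A human U6 Pol III promoter sits directly upstream of the S. pyogenes Cas9 gRNA scaffold, providing the site into which an sgRNA spacer is cloned. Downstream, the EF-1α promoter drives mCherry, which according to the catalogue carries the N-terminal epitope combination NWS, Ollas and S and a C-terminal nuclear localization signal. The tags and NLS are not individually annotated in the feature table, but unannotated sequence flanks the mCherry coding region. The epitope combination acts as a protein-level barcode concentrated in the nucleus. Linking a barcode to a given guide lets the perturbation carried by a cell be read out by imaging, which supports spatially resolved CRISPR screens in tissue such as the tumor microenvironment. No mammalian drug-selection marker is annotated, and Cas9 is not encoded on the vector.
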