Features (pLannotate 1.2.2; 29 found; start..end, strand, type, name):
    198..319     +  polyA_signal   SV40 poly(A) signal: SV40 polyadenylation signal
    359..494     +  rep_origin     SV40 ori: SV40 origin of replication
    515..533     -  promoter       T7 promoter: promoter for bacteriophage T7 RNA polymerase
    541..696     +  CDS            lacZα (fragment): LacZα fragment of β-galactosidase; lacZ fragment
    701..1129    +  rep_origin     f1 ori (sequence partly withheld): f1 bacteriophage origin of replication; arrow indicates direction of (+) strand synthesis
   1182..1286    +  promoter       AmpR promoter: bla
   1287..2147    +  CDS            AmpR: β-lactamase; bla; confers resistance to ampicillin, carbenicillin, and related antibiotics
   2318..2906    +  rep_origin     ori: high-copy-number ColE1/pMB1/pBR322/pUC origin of replication
   3089..3181    +  CDS            lacI (fragment): lac repressor; lacI; The lac repressor binds to the lac operator to inhibit transcription in E. coli. This inhibition can be relieved by adding lactose or isopropyl-β-D-thiogalactopyranoside (IPTG).
   3194..3215    +  protein_bind   CAP binding site: CAP binding activates transcription in the presence of cAMP. E. coli catabolite activator protein
   3230..3260    +  promoter       lac promoter: promoter for the E. coli lac operon
   3268..3284    +  protein_bind   lac operator: The lac repressor binds to the lac operator to inhibit transcription in E. coli. This inhibition can be relieved by adding lactose or isopropyl-β-D-thiogalactopyranoside (IPTG). lac repressor encoded by lacI
   3329..3347    +  promoter       T3 promoter: promoter for bacteriophage T3 RNA polymerase
   3375..3601    +  promoter       RSV promoter: Rous sarcoma virus enhancer/promoter
   3602..3782    +  LTR            5' LTR (truncated): truncated 5' long terminal repeat (LTR) from HIV-1
   3829..3954    +  misc_feature   HIV-1 Ψ: packaging signal of human immunodeficiency virus type 1
   3938..4301    +  CDS            HIV-1 gag (fragment): gag protein from human immunodeficiency virus 1; gag
   4447..4680    +  misc_feature   RRE: The Rev response element (RRE) of HIV-1 allows for Rev-dependent mRNA export from the nucleus to the cytoplasm.
   5057..5157    +  CDS            Rev (fragment): human immunodeficiency virus 1 (HIV-1) Rev protein; rev; enhances nuclear export of unspliced and incompletely spliced viral mRNAs
   5207..5447    +  promoter       U6 promoter: RNA polymerase III promoter for human U6 snRNA
   5474..5549    +  misc_RNA       gRNA scaffold: guide RNA scaffold for the Streptococcus pyogenes CRISPR/Cas9 system
   5597..5714    +  misc_feature   cPPT/CTS: central polypurine tract and central termination sequence of HIV-1
   5781..5847    +  CDS            small t antigen (fragment): SV40 (simian virus 40) small t antigen
   5854..7032    +  promoter       EF-1α promoter: strong constitutive promoter for human elongation factor EF-1α
   7049..7074    +  misc_feature   MCS (fragment): multiple cloning site
   7255..7962    +  CDS            mCherry: mCherry is a basic (constitutively fluorescent) red fluorescent protein published in 2004, derived from Discosoma sp.. It is reported to be a very rapidly-maturing monomer with low acid sensitivity.
   8032..8620    +  misc_feature   WPRE: woodchuck hepatitis virus posttranscriptional regulatory element
   8625..8762    +  CDS            nef (fragment): NEF_HV1LA - Experimental evidence at protein level: Swiss-Prot protein existence level 1. Extracellular Nef protein targets CD4(+) T-lymphocytes for apoptosis by interacting with CXCR4 surface receptors. From Human immunodeficiency virus type 1 group M subtype B (isolate Lai) (HIV-1).
   8748..126     +  LTR            5' LTR (truncated) (across the origin): truncated 5' long terminal repeat (LTR) from HIV-1
>Addgene plasmid #178279 | pLKO_NWS.Ollas.S_mCherry-NLS | addgene full sequence | sequence record 353143 | Addgene NGS Result
ACCCACTGCTTAAGCCTCAATAAAGCTTGCCTTGAGTGCTTCAAGTAGTGTGTGCCCGTCTGTTGTGTGA
CTCTGGTAACTAGAGATCCCTCAGACCCTTTTAGTCAGTGTGGAAAATCTCTAGCAGTAGTAGTTCATGT
CATCTTATTATTCAGTATTTATAACTTGCAAAGAAATGAATATCAGAGAGTGAGAGGAACTTGTTTATTG
CAGCTTATAATGGTTACAAATAAAGCAATAGCATCACAAATTTCACAAATAAAGCATTTTTTTCACTGCA
TTCTAGTTGTGGTTTGTCCAAACTCATCAATGTATCTTATCATGTCTGGCTCTAGCTATCCCGCCCCTAA
CTCCGCCCATCCCGCCCCTAACTCCGCCCAGTTCCGCCCATTCTCCGCCCCATGGCTGACTAATTTTTTT
TATTTATGCAGAGGCCGAGGCCGCCTCGGCCTCTGAGCTATTCCAGAAGTAGTGAGGAGGCTTTTTTGGA
GGCCTAGGGACGTACCCAATTCGCCCTATAGTGAGTCGTATTACGCGCGCTCACTGGCCGTCGTTTTACA
ACGTCGTGACTGGGAAAACCCTGGCGTTACCCAACTTAATCGCCTTGCAGCACATCCCCCTTTCGCCAGC
TGGCGTAATAGCGAAGAGGCCCGCACCGATCGCCCTTCCCAACAGTTGCGCAGCCTGAATGGCGAATGGG
[124 nt withheld, positions 701-824]
C
[91 nt withheld, positions 826-916]
A
[49 nt withheld, positions 918-966]
CCTTTGACGTTGGAGTCCACGTTCTTT
[37 nt withheld, positions 994-1030]
ACCCTATCTCGGTCTATTCTTTTGATTTATAAGGGATTTTGCCGATTTCGGCCTATTGGTTAAAAAATGA
GCTGATTTAACAAAAATTTAACGCGAATTTTAACAAAATATTAACGCTTACAATTTAGGTGGCACTTTTC
GGGGAAATGTGCGCGGAACCCCTATTTGTTTATTTTTCTAAATACATTCAAATATGTATCCGCTCATGAG
ACAATAACCCTGATAAATGCTTCAATAATATTGAAAAAGGAAGAGTATGAGTATTCAACATTTCCGTGTC
GCCCTTATTCCCTTTTTTGCGGCATTTTGCCTTCCTGTTTTTGCTCACCCAGAAACGCTGGTGAAAGTAA
AAGATGCTGAAGATCAGTTGGGTGCACGAGTGGGTTACATCGAACTGGATCTCAACAGCGGTAAGATCCT
TGAGAGTTTTCGCCCCGAAGAACGTTTTCCAATGATGAGCACTTTTAAAGTTCTGCTATGTGGCGCGGTA
TTATCCCGTATTGACGCCGGGCAAGAGCAACTCGGTCGCCGCATACACTATTCTCAGAATGACTTGGTTG
AGTACTCACCAGTCACAGAAAAGCATCTTACGGATGGCATGACAGTAAGAGAATTATGCAGTGCTGCCAT
AACCATGAGTGATAACACTGCGGCCAACTTACTTCTGACAACGATCGGAGGACCGAAGGAGCTAACCGCT
TTTTTGCACAACATGGGGGATCATGTAACTCGCCTTGATCGTTGGGAACCGGAGCTGAATGAAGCCATAC
CAAACGACGAGCGTGACACCACGATGCCTGTAGCAATGGCAACAACGTTGCGCAAACTATTAACTGGCGA
ACTACTTACTCTAGCTTCCCGGCAACAATTAATAGACTGGATGGAGGCGGATAAAGTTGCAGGACCACTT
CTGCGCTCGGCCCTTCCGGCTGGCTGGTTTATTGCTGATAAATCTGGAGCCGGTGAGCGTGGGTCTCGCG
GTATCATTGCAGCACTGGGGCCAGATGGTAAGCCCTCCCGTATCGTAGTTATCTACACGACGGGGAGTCA
GGCAACTATGGATGAACGAAATAGACAGATCGCTGAGATAGGTGCCTCACTGATTAAGCATTGGTAACTG
TCAGACCAAGTTTACTCATATATACTTTAGATTGATTTAAAACTTCATTTTTAATTTAAAAGGATCTAGG
TGAAGATCCTTTTTGATAATCTCATGACCAAAATCCCTTAACGTGAGTTTTCGTTCCACTGAGCGTCAGA
CCCCGTAGAAAAGATCAAAGGATCTTCTTGAGATCCTTTTTTTCTGCGCGTAATCTGCTGCTTGCAAACA
AAAAAACCACCGCTACCAGCGGTGGTTTGTTTGCCGGATCAAGAGCTACCAACTCTTTTTCCGAAGGTAA
CTGGCTTCAGCAGAGCGCAGATACCAAATACTGTTCTTCTAGTGTAGCCGTAGTTAGGCCACCACTTCAA
GAACTCTGTAGCACCGCCTACATACCTCGCTCTGCTAATCCTGTTACCAGTGGCTGCTGCCAGTGGCGAT
AAGTCGTGTCTTACCGGGTTGGACTCAAGACGATAGTTACCGGATAAGGCGCAGCGGTCGGGCTGAACGG
GGGGTTCGTGCACACAGCCCAGCTTGGAGCGAACGACCTACACCGAACTGAGATACCTACAGCGTGAGCT
ATGAGAAAGCGCCACGCTTCCCGAAGGGAGAAAGGCGGACAGGTATCCGGTAAGCGGCAGGGTCGGAACA
GGAGAGCGCACGAGGGAGCTTCCAGGGGGAAACGCCTGGTATCTTTATAGTCCTGTCGGGTTTCGCCACC
TCTGACTTGAGCGTCGATTTTTGTGATGCTCGTCAGGGGGGCGGAGCCTATGGAAAAACGCCAGCAACGC
GGCCTTTTTACGGTTCCTGGCCTTTTGCTGGCCTTTTGCTCACATGTTCTTTCCTGCGTTATCCCCTGAT
TCTGTGGATAACCGTATTACCGCCTTTGAGTGAGCTGATACCGCTCGCCGCAGCCGAACGACCGAGCGCA
GCGAGTCAGTGAGCGAGGAAGCGGAAGAGCGCCCAATACGCAAACCGCCTCTCCCCGCGCGTTGGCCGAT
TCATTAATGCAGCTGGCACGACAGGTTTCCCGACTGGAAAGCGGGCAGTGAGCGCAACGCAATTAATGTG
AGTTAGCTCACTCATTAGGCACCCCAGGCTTTACACTTTATGCTTCCGGCTCGTATGTTGTGTGGAATTG
TGAGCGGATAACAATTTCACACAGGAAACAGCTATGACCATGATTACGCCAAGCGCGCAATTAACCCTCA
CTAAAGGGAACAAAAGCTGGAGCTGCAAGCTTAATGTAGTCTTATGCAATACTCTTGTAGTCTTGCAACA
TGGTAACGATGAGTTAGCAACATGCCTTACAAGGAGAGAAAAAGCACCGTGCATGGCGATTGGTGGAAGT
AAGGTGGTACGATCGTGCCTTATTAGGAAGGCAACAGACGGGTCTGACATGGATTGGACGAACCACTGAA
TTGCCGCATTGCAGAGATATTGTATTTAAGTGCCTAGCTCGATACATAAACGGGTCTCTCTGGTTAGACC
AGATCTGAGCCTGGGAGCTCTCTGGCTAACTAGGGAACCCACTGCTTAAGCCTCAATAAAGCTTGCCTTG
AGTGCTTCAAGTAGTGTGTGCCCGTCTGTTGTGTGACTCTGGTAACTAGAGATCCCTCAGACCCTTTTAG
TCAGTGTGGAAAATCTCTAGCAGTGGCGCCCGAACAGGGACTTGAAAGCGAAAGGGAAACCAGAGGAGCT
CTCTCGACGCAGGACTCGGCTTGCTGAAGCGCGCACGGCAAGAGGCGAGGGGCGGCGACTGGTGAGTACG
CCAAAAATTTTGACTAGCGGAGGCTAGAAGGAGAGAGATGGGTGCGAGAGCGTCAGTATTAAGCGGGGGA
GAATTAGATCGCGATGGGAAAAAATTCGGTTAAGGCCAGGGGGAAAGAAAAAATATAAATTAAAACATAT
AGTATGGGCAAGCAGGGAGCTAGAACGATTCGCAGTTAATCCTGGCCTGTTAGAAACATCAGAAGGCTGT
AGACAAATACTGGGACAGCTACAACCATCCCTTCAGACAGGATCAGAAGAACTTAGATCATTATATAATA
CAGTAGCAACCCTCTATTGTGTGCATCAAAGGATAGAGATAAAAGACACCAAGGAAGCTTTAGACAAGAT
AGAGGAAGAGCAAAACAAAAGTAAGACCACCGCACAGCAAGCGGCCGCTGATCTTCAGACCTGGAGGAGG
AGATATGAGGGACAATTGGAGAAGTGAATTATATAAATATAAAGTAGTAAAAATTGAACCATTAGGAGTA
GCACCCACCAAGGCAAAGAGAAGAGTGGTGCAGAGAGAAAAAAGAGCAGTGGGAATAGGAGCTTTGTTCC
TTGGGTTCTTGGGAGCAGCAGGAAGCACTATGGGCGCAGCGTCAATGACGCTGACGGTACAGGCCAGACA
ATTATTGTCTGGTATAGTGCAGCAGCAGAACAATTTGCTGAGGGCTATTGAGGCGCAACAGCATCTGTTG
CAACTCACAGTCTGGGGCATCAAGCAGCTCCAGGCAAGAATCCTGGCTGTGGAAAGATACCTAAAGGATC
AACAGCTCCTGGGGATTTGGGGTTGCTCTGGAAAACTCATTTGCACCACTGCTGTGCCTTGGAATGCTAG
TTGGAGTAATAAATCTCTGGAACAGATTTGGAATCACACGACCTGGATGGAGTGGGACAGAGAAATTAAC
AATTACACAAGCTTAATACACTCCTTAATTGAAGAATCGCAAAACCAGCAAGAAAAGAATGAACAAGAAT
TATTGGAATTAGATAAATGGGCAAGTTTGTGGAATTGGTTTAACATAACAAATTGGCTGTGGTATATAAA
ATTATTCATAATGATAGTAGGAGGCTTGGTAGGTTTAAGAATAGTTTTTGCTGTACTTTCTATAGTGAAT
AGAGTTAGGCAGGGATATTCACCATTATCGTTTCAGACCCACCTCCCAACCCCGAGGGGACCCGACAGGC
CCGAAGGAATAGAAGAAGAAGGTGGAGAGAGAGACAGAGACAGATCCATTCGATTAGTGAACGGATCTCG
ACGGTATCGATCACGAGACTAGTATCGAGCGGCCGCCCCCTTCACCGAGGGCCTATTTCCCATGATTCCT
TCATATTTGCATATACGATACAAGGCTGTTAGAGAGATAATTGGAATTAATTTGACTGTAAACACAAAGA
TATTAGTACAAAATACGTGACGTAGAAAGTAATAATTTCTTGGGTAGTTTGCAGTTTTAAAATTATGTTT
TAAAATGGACTATCATATGCTTACCGTAACTTGAAAGTATTTCGATTTCTTGGCTTTATATATCTTGTGG
AAAGGACGAAACACCGGGTCTTCGAGAAGACCTGTTTTAGAGCTAGAAATAGCAAGTTAAAATAAGGCTA
GTCCGTTATCAACTTGAAAAAGTGGCACCGAGTCGGTGCTTTTTTTAATTCTCGACCTCGAGACAAATGG
CAGTATTCATCCACAATTTTAAAAGAAAAGGGGGGATTGGGGGGTACAGTGCAGGGGAAAGAATAGTAGA
CATAATAGCAACAGACATACAAACTAAAGAATTACAAAAACAAATTACAAAAATTCAAAATTTTCGGGTT
TATTACAGGGACAGCAGAGATCCACTTTGGCCGCGGCTCGAGGCGATAAGCTTTGCAAAGATGGATAAAG
TTTTAAACAGAGAGGAATCTTTGCAGCTAATGGACCTTCTAGGTCTTGAAAGGAGTGGGAATTGGCTCCG
GTGCCCGTCAGTGGGCAGAGCGCACATCGCCCACAGTCCCCGAGAAGTTGGGGGGAGGGGTCGGCAATTG
AACCGGTGCCTAGAGAAGGTGGCGCGGGGTAAACTGGGAAAGTGATGTCGTGTACTGGCTCCGCCTTTTT
CCCGAGGGTGGGGGAGAACCGTATATAAGTGCAGTAGTCGCCGTGAACGTTCTTTTTCGCAACGGGTTTG
CCGCCAGAACACAGGTAAGTGCCGTGTGTGGTTCCCGCGGGCCTGGCCTCTTTACGGGTTATGGCCCTTG
CGTGCCTTGAATTACTTCCACCTGGCTGCAGTACGTGATTCTTGATCCCGAGCTTCGGGTTGGAAGTGGG
TGGGAGAGTTCGAGGCCTTGCGCTTAAGGAGCCCCTTCGCCTCGTGCTTGAGTTGAGGCCTGGCCTGGGC
GCTGGGGCCGCCGCGTGCGAATCTGGTGGCACCTTCGCGCCTGTCTCGCTGCTTTCGATAAGTCTCTAGC
CATTTAAAATTTTTGATGACCTGCTGCGACGCTTTTTTTCTGGCAAGATAGTCTTGTAAATGCGGGCCAA
GATCTGCACACTGGTATTTCGGTTTTTGGGGCCGCGGGCGGCGACGGGGCCCGTGCGTCCCAGCGCACAT
GTTCGGCGAGGCGGGGCCTGCGAGCGCGGCCACCGAGAATCGGACGGGGGTAGTCTCAAGCTGGCCGGCC
TGCTCTGGTGCCTGGCCTCGCGCCGCCGTGTATCGCCCCGCCCTGGGCGGCAAGGCTGGCCCGGTCGGCA
CCAGTTGCGTGAGCGGAAAGATGGCCGCTTCCCGGCCCTGCTGCAGGGAGCTCAAAATGGAGGACGCGGC
GCTCGGGAGAGCGGGCGGGTGAGTCACCCACACAAAGGAAAAGGGCCTTTCCGTCCTCAGCCGTCGCTTC
ATGTGACTCCACGGAGTACCGGGCGCCGTCCAGGCACCTCGATTAGTTCTCGAGCTTTTGGAGTACGTCG
TCTTTAGGTTGGGGGGAGGGGTTTTATGCGATGGAGTTTCCCCACACTGAGTGGGTGGAGACTGAAGTTA
GGCCAGCTTGGCACTTGATGTAATTCTCCTTGGAATTTGCCCTTTTTGAGTTTGGATCTTGGTTCATTCT
CAAGCCTCAGACAGTGGTTCAAAGTTTTTTTCTTCCATTTCAGGTGTCGTGAGGAATTCTGCAGTCGATC
GACGGTACCGCGGGCCCGGGATCCACGGTCGCCACCATGGGCAACTGGTCCCACCCCCAATTCGAGAAAG
GAGGAGGCGGGGGAGGGAGCGGCTTCGCCAACGAGCTGGGCCCCAGGCTGATGGGCAAGTGCGGAGGAGG
CGGGGGAGGGAAGGAGACCGCCGCCGCCAAGTTCGAGAGGCAGCACATGGACAGCGGCATGCTGATGGTG
AGCAAGGGCGAGGAGGATAACATGGCCATCATCAAGGAGTTCATGCGCTTCAAGGTGCACATGGAGGGCT
CCGTGAACGGCCACGAGTTCGAGATCGAGGGCGAGGGCGAGGGCCGCCCCTACGAGGGCACCCAGACCGC
CAAGCTGAAGGTGACCAAGGGTGGCCCCCTGCCCTTCGCCTGGGACATCCTGTCCCCTCAGTTCATGTAC
GGCTCCAAGGCCTACGTGAAGCACCCCGCCGACATCCCCGACTACTTGAAGCTGTCCTTCCCCGAGGGCT
TCAAGTGGGAGCGCGTGATGAACTTCGAGGACGGCGGCGTGGTGACCGTGACCCAGGACTCCTCCCTGCA
GGACGGCGAGTTCATCTACAAGGTGAAGCTGCGCGGCACCAACTTCCCCTCCGACGGCCCCGTAATGCAG
AAGAAGACCATGGGCTGGGAGGCCTCCTCCGAGCGGATGTACCCCGAGGACGGCGCCCTGAAGGGCGAGA
TCAAGCAGAGGCTGAAGCTGAAGGACGGCGGCCACTACGACGCTGAGGTCAAGACCACCTACAAGGCCAA
GAAGCCCGTGCAGCTGCCCGGCGCCTACAACGTCAACATCAAGTTGGACATCACCTCCCACAACGAGGAC
TACACCATCGTGGAACAGTACGAACGCGCCGAGGGCCGCCACTCCACCGGCGGCATGGACGAGCTGTACA
AGAAACGGCCAGCCGAGGATATGGAGGAAGAACAAGCCTTTAAACGATCTCGATAAAGCGGCCGCGTCGA
CAATCAACCTCTGGATTACAAAATTTGTGAAAGATTGACTGGTATTCTTAACTATGTTGCTCCTTTTACG
CTATGTGGATACGCTGCTTTAATGCCTTTGTATCATGCTATTGCTTCCCGTATGGCTTTCATTTTCTCCT
CCTTGTATAAATCCTGGTTGCTGTCTCTTTATGAGGAGTTGTGGCCCGTTGTCAGGCAACGTGGCGTGGT
GTGCACTGTGTTTGCTGACGCAACCCCCACTGGTTGGGGCATTGCCACCACCTGTCAGCTCCTTTCCGGG
ACTTTCGCTTTCCCCCTCCCTATTGCCACGGCGGAACTCATCGCCGCCTGCCTTGCCCGCTGCTGGACAG
GGGCTCGGCTGTTGGGCACTGACAATTCCGTGGTGTTGTCGGGGAAGCTGACGTCCTTTCCATGGCTGCT
CGCCTGTGTTGCCACCTGGATTCTGCGCGGGACGTCCTTCTGCTACGTCCCTTCGGCCCTCAATCCAGCG
GACCTTCCTTCCCGCGGCCTGCTGCCGGCTCTGCGGCCTCTTCCGCATCTTCGCCTTCGCCCTCAGACGA
GTCGGATCTCCCTTTGGGCCGCCTCCCCGCCTGGGTACCTTTAAGACCAATGACTTACAAGGCAGCTGTA
GATCTTAGCCACTTTTTAAAAGAAAAGGGGGGACTGGAAGGGCTAATTCACTCCCAACGAAGATAAGATC
TGCTTTTTGCTTGTACTGGGTCTCTCTGGTTAGACCAGATCTGAGCCTGGGAGCTCTCTGGCTAACTAGG
GA
